Addgene plasmid #207747: pEF1α-Cre-2A-miRFP670nano3
Purpose: Expression of the Cre recombinase linked to a miRFP670nano3 fluorescent marker
Depositing lab: Laurence Pelletier. Depositing organization: Sinai Health System. Publication: qTAG: an adaptable plasmid scaffold for CRISPR-based endogenous tagging. Philip R, Sharma A, Matellan L, Erpf AC, Hsu WH, Tkach JM, Wyatt HDM, Pelletier L. EMBO J. 2024 Dec 12. doi: 10.1038/s44318-024-00337-5. PubMed 39668248.
Backbone
  Vector backbone: pUC19
  Backbone manufacturer: Invitrogen
  Backbone size w/o insert (bp): 2686
  Vector type: Mammalian Expression, Cre/Lox
  Selectable markers: miRFP670nano3
Growth in bacteria
  Bacterial resistance: Ampicillin, 100 μg/mL
  Growth temperature: 37°C
  Growth strain: DH5alpha
  Copy number: High Copy
Gene/Insert
  Gene/Insert name: Cre-PGK-miRFP670nano3
  Species: Bacteriophage P1
  Insert size (bp): 2884
  Promoter: EF1alpha
  Cloning method: Unknown
  Sequencing primers: 5′ CTGCAAGGCGATTAAGTTGGGTAAC; 3′ GGCTCGTATGTTGTGTGGAATTGT
Terms and licenses: Academic/Nonprofit Terms; Industry Terms: Not Available to Industry
Depositor comments: Please visit https://www.biorxiv.org/content/10.1101/2023.11.01.565029v3 for bioRxiv preprint.
How to cite: pEF1α-Cre-2A-miRFP670nano3 was a gift from Laurence Pelletier (Addgene plasmid # 207747 ; http://n2t.net/addgene:207747 ; RRID:Addgene_207747)
