[The description below was written by a language model from this plasmid's Addgene catalogue record and pLannotate feature annotations shown in this document.]
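Description:
pEF1α-Cre-2A-miRFP670nano3 is a mammalian expression plasmid built on a pUC19 backbone that delivers Cre recombinase together with a near-infrared fluorescent marker. It is maintained in E. coli through the high-copy ColE1/pUC origin and selected with ampicillin via the AmpR (β-lactamase) gene and its native promoter. The annotated sequence also shows an f1 phage origin and a residual lacZα fragment left over from the cloning vector. There is no mammalian drug-resistance marker; the record lists the fluorescent protein itself as the selectable marker, so transfected cells are identified or sorted by fluorescence.

The payload is a single transcription unit driven by the human EF-1α core promoter followed by EF-1α intron A, an arrangement that gives strong constitutive expression in many mammalian cell types. Downstream lies the bacteriophage P1 cre coding sequence, which catalyses recombination between loxP sites, followed after a short gap by a miRFP670nano-family coding sequence (miRFP670nano3 according to the name; a biliverdin-dependent near-infrared protein) and an SV40 polyadenylation signal. The plasmid name indicates a 2A self-cleaving peptide linker, which would yield the two proteins separately from one transcript. The roughly 90 bp unannotated interval between the two open reading frames is consistent with this, although the 2A is not annotated. The catalogue insert name instead reads "Cre-PGK-miRFP670nano3", but no PGK promoter appears in the feature table.

The plasmid comes from a CRISPR-based endogenous tagging toolkit. Its stated purpose is marked Cre expression, which suits transient transfection to recombine loxP-flanked elements while tracking Cre-expressing cells by fluorescence.
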