Features (pLannotate 1.2.2; 10 found; start..end, strand, type, name):
      2..68      -  CDS            lacZα (fragment): LacZα fragment of β-galactosidase; lacZ fragment
     79..290     +  promoter       EF-1α core promoter: core promoter for human elongation factor EF-1α
    291..1229    +  intron         EF-1α intron A: intron upstream of the start codon of human EF-1α
   1260..2288    +  CDS            cre: RECR_BPP1 - Experimental evidence at protein level: Swiss-Prot protein existence level 1. Catalyzes site-specific recombination between two 34-base- pair LOXP sites. Its role is to maintain the phage genome as a monomeric unit-copy plasmid in the lysogenic state. From Escherichia phage P1 (Bacteriophage P1).
   2376..2816    +  CDS            miRFP670nano: miRFP670nano is a basic (constitutively fluorescent) near ir fluorescent protein published in 2019, derived from Nostoc punctiforme. It has very low acid sensitivity. It requires the cofactor biliverdin for fluorescence.
   2841..2962    +  polyA_signal   SV40 poly(A) signal: SV40 polyadenylation signal
   3030..3618    -  rep_origin     ori: high-copy-number ColE1/pMB1/pBR322/pUC origin of replication
   3789..4649    -  CDS            AmpR: β-lactamase; bla; confers resistance to ampicillin, carbenicillin, and related antibiotics
   4650..4754    -  promoter       AmpR promoter: bla
   4807..5235    -  rep_origin     f1 ori (sequence partly withheld): f1 bacteriophage origin of replication; arrow indicates direction of (+) strand synthesis
>Addgene plasmid #207747 | pEF1α-Cre-2A-miRFP670nano3 | addgene full sequence | sequence record 414488 | Addgene NGS Result
ATTCGCCATTCAGGCTGCGCAACTGTTGGGAAGGGCGATCGGTGCGGGCCTCTTCGCTATTACGCCAGTC
GATTCAGTGGGCAGAGCGCACATCGCCCACAGTCCCCGAGAAGTTGGGGGGAGGGGTCGGCAATTGAACC
GGTGCCTAGAGAAGGTGGCGCGGGGTAAACTGGGAAAGTGATGTCGTGTACTGGCTCCGCCTTTTTCCCG
AGGGTGGGGGAGAACCGTATATAAGTGCAGTAGTCGCCGTGAACGTTCTTTTTCGCAACGGGTTTGCCGC
CAGAACACAGGTAAGTGCCGTGTGTGGTTCCCGCGGGCCTGGCCTCTTTACGGGTTATGGCCCTTGCGTG
CCTTGAATTACTTCCACCTGGCTGCAGTACGTGATTCTTGATCCCGAGCTTCGGGTTGGAAGTGGGTGGG
AGAGTTCGAGGCCTTGCGCTTAAGGAGCCCCTTCGCCTCGTGCTTGAGTTGAGGCCTGGCCTGGGCGCTG
GGGCCGCCGCGTGCGAATCTGGTGGCACCTTCGCGCCTGTCTCGCTGCTTTCGATAAGTCTCTAGCCATT
TAAAATTTTTGATGACCTGCTGCGACGCTTTTTTTCTGGCAAGATAGTCTTGTAAATGCGGGCCAAGATC
TGCACACTGGTATTTCGGTTTTTGGGGCCGCGGGCGGCGACGGGGCCCGTGCGTCCCAGCGCACATGTTC
GGCGAGGCGGGGCCTGCGAGCGCGGCCACCGAGAATCGGACGGGGGTAGTCTCAAGCTGGCCGGCCTGCT
CTGGTGCCTGGCCTCGCGCCGCCGTGTATCGCCCCGCCCTGGGCGGCAAGGCTGGCCCGGTCGGCACCAG
TTGCGTGAGCGGAAAGATGGCCGCTTCCCGGCCCTGCTGCAGGGAGCTCAAAATGGAGGACGCGGCGCTC
GGGAGAGCGGGCGGGTGAGTCACCCACACAAAGGAAAAGGGCCTTTCCGTCCTCAGCCGTCGCTTCATGT
GACTCCACGGAGTACCGGGCGCCGTCCAGGCACCTCGATTAGTTCTCGAGCTTTTGGAGTACGTCGTCTT
TAGGTTGGGGGGAGGGGTTTTATGCGATGGAGTTTCCCCACACTGAGTGGGTGGAGACTGAAGTTAGGCC
AGCTTGGCACTTGATGTAATTCTCCTTGGAATTTGCCCTTTTTGAGTTTGGATCTTGGTTCATTCTCAAG
CCTCAGACAGTGGTTCAAAGTTTTTTTCTTCCATTTCAGGTGTCGTGAGGATCCGAATTCACGCGTCTAA
TGAGCAATTTACTGACCGTACACCAAAATTTGCCTGCATTACCGGTCGATGCAACGAGTGATGAGGTTCG
CAAGAACCTGATGGACATGTTCAGGGATCGCCAGGCGTTTTCTGAGCATACCTGGAAAATGCTTCTGTCC
GTTTGCCGGTCGTGGGCGGCATGGTGCAAGTTGAATAACCGGAAATGGTTTCCCGCAGAACCTGAAGATG
TTCGCGATTATCTTCTATATCTTCAGGCGCGCGGTCTGGCAGTAAAAACTATCCAGCAACATTTGGGCCA
GCTAAACATGCTTCATCGTCGGTCCGGGCTGCCACGACCAAGTGACAGCAATGCTGTTTCACTGGTTATG
CGGCGGATCCGAAAAGAAAACGTTGATGCCGGTGAACGTGCAAAACAGGCTCTAGCGTTCGAACGCACTG
ATTTCGACCAGGTTCGTTCACTCATGGAAAATAGCGATCGCTGCCAGGATATACGTAATCTGGCATTTCT
GGGGATTGCTTATAACACCCTGTTACGTATAGCCGAAATTGCCAGGATCAGGGTTAAAGATATCTCACGT
ACTGACGGTGGGAGAATGTTAATCCATATTGGCAGAACGAAAACGCTGGTTAGCACCGCAGGTGTAGAGA
AGGCACTTAGCCTGGGGGTAACTAAACTGGTCGAGCGATGGATTTCCGTCTCTGGTGTAGCTGATGATCC
GAATAACTACCTGTTTTGCCGGGTCAGAAAAAATGGTGTTGCCGCGCCATCTGCCACCAGCCAGCTATCA
ACTCGCGCCCTGGAAGGGATTTTTGAAGCAACTCATCGATTGATTTACGGCGCTAAGGATGACTCTGGTC
AGAGATACCTGGCCTGGTCTGGACACAGTGCCCGTGTCGGAGCCGCGCGAGATATGGCCCGCGCTGGAGT
TTCAATACCGGAGATCATGCAAGCTGGTGGCTGGACCAATGTAAATATTGTCATGAACTATATCCGTAAC
CTGGATAGTGAAACAGGGGCAATGGTGCGCCTGCTGGAAGATGGCGACCCCGGGGGATCCGGAGCTACTA
ACTTCAGCCTGCTGAAGCAGGCCGGAGACGTGGAGGAGAACCCTGGACCTTCTAGAGGAAGCGGAATGGC
AAACCTGGACAAGATGCTGAACACCACCGTGACCGAGGTGCGCAAGTTCCTGCAAGCAGACAGAGTGTGC
GTGTTCAAGTTCGAGGAAGATTACTCCGGCACCGTCAGCCACGAAGCCGTGGACGACAGATGGATTAGCA
TCCTGAAAACCCAGGTGCAGGACAGATACTTCATGGAAACCAGAGGCGAGGAATACGTCCACGGCAGATA
CCAGGCCATCGCCGACATCTACACAGCCAATCTGGTCGAGTGCTACAGAGACCTGCTGATCGAGTTTCAG
GTGCGGGCCATTCTGGCTGTCCCCATCCTGCAAGGCAAGAAGCTGTGGGGCCTGCTGGTGGCCCACCAAC
TGGCCGGCCCTCGGGAGTGGCAGACCTGGGAAATCGACTTCCTGAAACAGCAAGCCGTGGTGATGGGCAT
CGCCATCCAGCAGAGCTGAGGCGCGCCTATTATGGTACCTAACTTGTTTATTGCAGCTTATAATGGTTAC
AAATAAAGCAATAGCATCACAAATTTCACAAATAAAGCATTTTTTTCACTGCATTCTAGTTGTGGTTTGT
CCAAACTCATCAATGTATCTTACATATGACATGTGAGCAAAAGGCCAGCAAAAGGCCAGGAACCGTAAAA
AGGCCGCGTTGCTGGCGTTTTTCCATAGGCTCCGCCCCCCTGACGAGCATCACAAAAATCGACGCTCAAG
TCAGAGGTGGCGAAACCCGACAGGACTATAAAGATACCAGGCGTTTCCCCCTGGAAGCTCCCTCGTGCGC
TCTCCTGTTCCGACCCTGCCGCTTACCGGATACCTGTCCGCCTTTCTCCCTTCGGGAAGCGTGGCGCTTT
CTCATAGCTCACGCTGTAGGTATCTCAGTTCGGTGTAGGTCGTTCGCTCCAAGCTGGGCTGTGTGCACGA
ACCCCCCGTTCAGCCCGACCGCTGCGCCTTATCCGGTAACTATCGTCTTGAGTCCAACCCGGTAAGACAC
GACTTATCGCCACTGGCAGCAGCCACTGGTAACAGGATTAGCAGAGCGAGGTATGTAGGCGGTGCTACAG
AGTTCTTGAAGTGGTGGCCTAACTACGGCTACACTAGAAGAACAGTATTTGGTATCTGCGCTCTGCTGAA
GCCAGTTACCTTCGGAAAAAGAGTTGGTAGCTCTTGATCCGGCAAACAAACCACCGCTGGTAGCGGTGGT
TTTTTTGTTTGCAAGCAGCAGATTACGCGCAGAAAAAAAGGATCTCAAGAAGATCCTTTGATCTTTTCTA
CGGGGTCTGACGCTCAGTGGAACGAAAACTCACGTTAAGGGATTTTGGTCATGAGATTATCAAAAAGGAT
CTTCACCTAGATCCTTTTAAATTAAAAATGAAGTTTTAAATCAATCTAAAGTATATATGAGTAAACTTGG
TCTGACAGTTACCAATGCTTAATCAGTGAGGCACCTATCTCAGCGATCTGTCTATTTCGTTCATCCATAG
TTGCCTGACTCCCCGTCGTGTAGATAACTACGATACGGGAGGGCTTACCATCTGGCCCCAGTGCTGCAAT
GATACCGCGAGACCCACGCTCACCGGCTCCAGATTTATCAGCAATAAACCAGCCAGCCGGAAGGGCCGAG
CGCAGAAGTGGTCCTGCAACTTTATCCGCCTCCATCCAGTCTATTAATTGTTGCCGGGAAGCTAGAGTAA
GTAGTTCGCCAGTTAATAGTTTGCGCAACGTTGTTGCCATTGCTACAGGCATCGTGGTGTCACGCTCGTC
GTTTGGTATGGCTTCATTCAGCTCCGGTTCCCAACGATCAAGGCGAGTTACATGATCCCCCATGTTGTGC
AAAAAAGCGGTTAGCTCCTTCGGTCCTCCGATCGTTGTCAGAAGTAAGTTGGCCGCAGTGTTATCACTCA
TGGTTATGGCAGCACTGCATAATTCTCTTACTGTCATGCCATCCGTAAGATGCTTTTCTGTGACTGGTGA
GTACTCAACCAAGTCATTCTGAGAATAGTGTATGCGGCGACCGAGTTGCTCTTGCCCGGCGTCAATACGG
GATAATACCGCGCCACATAGCAGAACTTTAAAAGTGCTCATCATTGGAAAACGTTCTTCGGGGCGAAAAC
TCTCAAGGATCTTACCGCTGTTGAGATCCAGTTCGATGTAACCCACTCGTGCACCCAACTGATCTTCAGC
ATCTTTTACTTTCACCAGCGTTTCTGGGTGAGCAAAAACAGGAAGGCAAAATGCCGCAAAAAAGGGAATA
AGGGCGACACGGAAATGTTGAATACTCATACTCTTCCTTTTTCAATATTATTGAAGCATTTATCAGGGTT
ATTGTCTCATGAGCGGATACATATTTGAATGTATTTAGAAAAATAAACAAATAGGGGTTCCGCGCACATT
TCCCCGAAAAGTGCCACCTAAATTGTAAGCGTTAATATTTTGTTAAAATTCGCGTTAAATTTTTGTTAAA
TCAGCTCATTTTTTAACCAATAGGCCGAAATCGGCAAAATCCCTTATAAATCAAAAGAATAGACCGAGAT
AGGGT
[37 nt withheld, positions 4906-4942]
AAAGAACGTGGACTCCAACGTCAAAGG
[49 nt withheld, positions 4970-5018]
T
[91 nt withheld, positions 5020-5110]
G
[124 nt withheld, positions 5112-5235]
CCC
